Addgene plasmid #149034: pGBW-m4046318
Purpose: Yeast Expression plasmid for SARS-CoV-2 ORF6 protein
Depositing lab: Ginkgo Bioworks & Benjie Chen. Depositing organization: Ginkgo Bioworks.
Backbone
  Vector backbone: AmpR; 2u URA3
  Backbone size w/o insert (bp): 4078
  Vector type: Yeast Expression
  Selectable markers: URA3
Growth in bacteria
  Bacterial resistance: Ampicillin, 100 μg/mL
  Growth temperature: 37°C
  Growth strain: DH5alpha
  Copy number: High Copy
Gene/Insert
  Gene/Insert name: SARS-CoV-2 ORF6 protein
  Species: S. cerevisiae (budding yeast); Severe acute respiratory syndrome coronavirus 2
  Insert size (bp): 179
  Mutation: Saccharomyces cerevisiae recode 1
  Entrez Gene: ORF6 (a.k.a. GU280_gp06)
  Promoter: pTEF1
  Tag / fusion protein: Cleavable thrombin;3xFLAG (C terminal on backbone)
  Cloning method: Unknown
Resource information
  A portion of this plasmid was derived from a plasmid made by: GinkgoBioworks
Depositor comments: NCBI Reference Sequence: YP_009724394.1. Created by gene synthesis with Not1 site. NGS used for QC was performed by Ginkgo and may not fully cover the entire plasmid.
How to cite: pGBW-m4046318 was a gift from Ginkgo Bioworks & Benjie Chen (Addgene plasmid # 149034 ; http://n2t.net/addgene:149034 ; RRID:Addgene_149034)
