[The description below was written by a language model from this plasmid's Addgene catalogue record and pLannotate feature annotations shown in this document.]
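Description:
pGBW-m4046318 is an E. coli–yeast shuttle plasmid for expressing the SARS-CoV-2 ORF6 accessory protein in Saccharomyces cerevisiae. In yeast it is maintained episomally through the 2μ origin of replication and selected by complementation of uracil auxotrophy with a URA3 cassette, a marker that can also be counterselected with 5-fluoroorotic acid. In bacteria it replicates from a ColE1/pUC-type origin and is catalogued as high copy, although the annotation also detects a rop coding region next to the resistance gene. Ampicillin resistance comes from a β-lactamase gene that, according to the feature table, is driven by a cat promoter. Short phage and bacterial terminators (T3Te, T7Te, tonB) flank the bacterial modules and presumably insulate them from read-through transcription.

The expression cassette places a synthetic ORF6 coding sequence, recoded for S. cerevisiae codon usage, under the constitutive TEF1 promoter and upstream of a CYC1 terminator. The backbone supplies a C-terminal tag described as a thrombin-cleavable 3xFLAG, allowing immunodetection or affinity purification with optional tag removal. The automated annotation recognises only a short fragment of the 3xFLAG and does not call the thrombin site. ORF6 is a small viral protein reported to interfere with nuclear import, blocking STAT1 translocation and dampening interferon signalling.

The plasmid is suited to producing or functionally studying this protein in yeast. The insert was made by gene synthesis, and the depositor notes that the sequencing used for quality control may not cover the whole plasmid. The sequenced record is 4,987 nt, somewhat longer than the sum of the catalogued backbone and insert sizes.
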