Features (pLannotate 1.2.2; 14 found; start..end, strand, type, name):
     10..417     +  promoter       TEF1 promoter: S. cerevisiae TEF1; promoter for EF-1α
    431..613     +  CDS            NS6_SARS2: Experimental evidence at protein level: Swiss-Prot protein existence level 1. Disrupts cell nuclear import complex formation by tethering karyopherin alpha 2 and karyopherin beta 1 to the membrane. Retention of import factors at the ER/Golgi membrane leads to a loss of transport into the nucleus. Thereby prevents STAT1 nuclear translocation in response to interferon signaling, thus blocking the expression of interferon stimulated genes (ISGs) that display multiple antiviral activities (PubMed:33097660). Suppresses IFN-beta production possibly by blocking IRF3 nuclear translocation (PubMed:3297
    631..648     +  CDS            3xFLAG (fragment): three tandem FLAG® epitope tags, followed by an enterokinase cleavage site
    726..898     +  terminator     CYC1 terminator (fragment): S. cerevisiae CYC1; transcription terminator for CYC1
    934..1110    +  promoter       URA3 promoter (fragment): S. cerevisiae URA3
   1111..1914    +  CDS            URA3: orotidine-5'-phosphate decarboxylase, required for uracil biosynthesis; S. cerevisiae URA3; yeast auxotrophic marker, counterselectable with 5-fluoroorotic acid (5-FOA)
   1997..2979    -  rep_origin     2μ ori: yeast 2μ plasmid origin of replication
   3057..3086    +  terminator     T3Te terminator: phage T3 early transcription terminator
   3108..3695    +  rep_origin     ori: high-copy-number ColE1/pMB1/pBR322/pUC origin of replication
   3707..3734    -  terminator     T7Te terminator: phage T7 early transcription terminator
   3758..3949    -  CDS            rop: Rop protein, which maintains plasmids at low copy number; rop
   3950..4810    -  CDS            AmpR: β-lactamase; bla; confers resistance to ampicillin, carbenicillin, and related antibiotics
   4811..4913    -  promoter       cat promoter: promoter of the E. coli cat gene encoding chloramphenicol acetyltransferase
   4914..4945    -  terminator     tonB terminator: bidirectional E. coli tonB-P14 transcription terminator
>Addgene plasmid #149034 | pGBW-m4046318 | addgene full sequence | sequence record 297828 | Ginkgo NGS Result
GCGGCCGCCCCACACACCATAGCTTCAAAATGTTTCTACTCCTTTTTTACTCTTCCAGATTTTCTCGGAC
TCCGCGCATCGCCGTACCACTTCAAAACACCCAAGCACAGCATACTAAATTTCCCCTCTTTCTTCCTCTA
GGGTGTCGTTAATTACCCGTACTAAAGGTTTGGAAAAGAAAAAAGAGACCGCCTCGTTTCTTTTTCTTCG
TCGAAAAAGGCAATAAAAATTTTTATCACGTTTCTTTTTCTTGAAAATTTTTTTTTTTGATTTTTTTCTC
TTTCGATGACCTCCCATTGATATTTAAGTTAATAAACGGTCTTCAATTTCTCAAGTTTCAGTTTCATTTT
TCTTGTTCTATTACAACTTTTTTTACTTCTTGCTCATTAGAAAGAAAGCATAGCAATCTAATCTAAGTTT
TAATTACAAAATGTTTCACCTGGTCGACTTCCAAGTTACAATCGCAGAGATTTTACTTATAATCATGAGG
ACTTTCAAGGTGTCTATTTGGAATTTGGATTACATTATCAACTTGATCATTAAAAACTTGTCAAAGAGTT
TGACCGAAAATAAGTATTCCCAGTTAGATGAAGAACAACCTATGGAAATAGACCTCGTGCCGAGAGGTTC
TGATTATAAAGATCATGATGGTGATTATAAAGATCATGATATTGATTATAAAGATGATGATGATAAATAA
ACAGGCCCCTTTTCCTTTGTCGATATCATGTAATTAGTTATGTCACGCTTACATTCACGCCCTCCTCCCA
CATCCGCTCTAACCGAAAAGGAAGGAGTTAGACAACCTGAAGTCTAGGTCCCTATTTATTTTTTTTAATA
GTTATGTTAGTATTAAGAACGTTATTTATATTTCAAATTTTTCTTTTTTTTCTGTACAAAGCGGCCGCCG
AACCACTAGTGCACTGCAGTACACGGTTTCCTTGAAATTTTTTTGATTCGGTAATCTCCGAACAGAAGGA
AGAACGAAGGAAGGAGCACAGACTTAGATTGGTATATATACGCATATGTAGTGTTGAAGAAACATGAAAT
TGCCCAGTATTCTTAACCCAACTGCACAGAACAAAAACGTGCAGGAAACGAAGATAAATCATGTCGAAAG
CTACATATAAGGAACGTGCTGCTACTCATCCTAGTCCTGTTGCTGCCAAGCTATTTAATATCATGCACGA
AAAGCAAACAAACTTGTGTGCTTCATTGGATGTTCGTACCACCAAGGAATTACTGGAGTTAGTTGAAGCA
TTAGGTCCCAAAATTTGTTTACTAAAAACACATGTGGATATCTTGACTGATTTTTCCATGGAGGGCACAG
TTAAGCCGCTAAAGGCATTATCCGCCAAGTACAATTTTTTACTCTTCGAGGACAGAAAATTTGCTGACAT
TGGTAATACAGTCAAATTGCAGTACTCTGCGGGTGTATACAGAATAGCAGAATGGGCAGACATTACGAAT
GCACACGGTGTGGTGGGCCCAGGTATTGTTAGCGGTTTGAAGCAGGCGGCAGAAGAAGTAACAAAGGAAC
CTAGAGGCCTTTTGATGTTAGCAGAATTGTCATGCAAGGGCTCCCTATCTACTGGAGAATATACTAAGGG
TACTGTTGACATTGCGAAGAGCGACAAAGATTTTGTTATCGGCTTTATTGCTCAAAGAGACATGGGTGGA
AGAGATGAAGGTTACGATTGGTTGATTATGACACCCGGTGTGGGTTTAGATGACAAGGGAGATGCATTGG
GTCAACAGTATAGAACCGTGGATGATGTGGTTTCTACAGGATCTGACATTATTATTGTTGGAAGAGGACT
ATTTGCAAAGGGAAGGGATGCTAAGGTAGAGGGTGAACGTTACAGAAAAGCAGGCTGGGAAGCATATTTG
AGAAGATGCGGCCAGCAAAACTAAAAAACTGTATTATAAGTAAATGCATGTATACTAAACTCACAAATTA
GAGCTTCAATTTAATTATATCAGTTATTACCCGAGTAACGAAGCATCTGTGCTTCATTTTGTAGAACAAA
AATGCAACGCGAGAGCGCTAATTTTTCAAACAAAGAATCTGAGCTGCATTTTTACAGAACAGAAATGCAA
CGCGAAAGCGCTATTTTACCAACGAAGAATCTGTGCTTCATTTTTGTAAAACAAAAATGCAACGCGAGAG
CGCTAATTTTTCAAACAAAGAATCTGAGCTGCATTTTTACAGAACAGAAATGCAACGCGAGAGCGCTATT
TTACCAACAAAGAATCTATACTTCTTTTTTGTTCTACAAAAATGCATCCCGAGAGCGCTATTTTTCTAAC
AAAGCATCTTAGATTACTTTTTTTCTCCTTTGTGCGCTCTATAATGCAGTCTCTTGATAACTTTTTGCAC
TGTAGGTCCGTTAAGGTTAGAAGAAGGCTACTTTGGTGTCTATTTTCTCTTCCATAAAAAAAGCCTGACT
CCACTTCCCGCGTTTACTGATTACTAGCGAAGCTGCGGGTGCATTTTTTCAAGATAAAGGCATCCCCGAT
TATATTCTATACCGATGTGGATTGCGCATACTTTGTGAACAGAAAGTGATAGCGTTGATGATTCTTCATT
GGTCAGAAAATTATGAACGGTTTCTTCTATTTTGTCTCTATATACTACGTATAGGAAATGTTTACATTTT
CGTATTGTTTTCGATTCACTCTATGAATAGTTCTTACTACAATTTTTTTGTCTAAAGAGTAATACTAGAG
ATAAACATAAAAAATGTAGAGGTCGAGTTTAGATGCAAGTTCAAGGAGCGAAAGGTGGATGGGTAGGTTA
TATAGGGATATAGCACAGAGATATATAGCAAAGAGATACTTTTGAGCAATGTTTGTGGAAGCGGTATTCG
CAATATTTTAGTAGCTCGTTACAGTCCGGTGCGTTTTTGGTTTTTTGAAAGTGCGTCATCAGAGCGCTTT
TGGTTTTCAAAAGCGCTCTGAAGTTCCTATACTTTCTAGCTAGAGAATAGGAACTTCCCGAGCGGCCGCG
TGTTACAAGCTTGACTCCAGCGTAACTGGACTGCAATCAACTCACTGGCTCACCTTCACGGGTGGGCCTT
TCTTCGGTAGAAAATCAAAGGATCTTCTTGAGATCCTTTTTTTCTGCGCGTAATCTGCTGCTTGCAAACA
AAAAAACCACCGCTACCAGCGGTGGTTTGTTTGCCGGATCAAGAGCTACCAACTCTTTTTCCGAGGTAAC
TGGCTTCAGCAGAGCGCAGATACCAAATACTGTTCTTCTAGTGTAGCCGTAGTTAGGCCACCACTTCAAG
AACTCTGTAGCACCGCCTACATACCTCGCTCTGCTAATCCTGTTACCAGTGGCTGCTGCCAGTGGCGATA
AGTCGTGTCTTACCGGGTTGGACTCAAGACGATAGTTACCGGATAAGGCGCAGCGGTCGGGCTGAACGGG
GGGTTCGTGCACACAGCCCAGCTTGGAGCGAACGACCTACACCGAACTGAGATACCTACAGCGTGAGCTA
TGAGAAAGCGCCACGCTTCCCGAAGGGAGAAAGGCGGACAGGTATCCGGTAAGCGGCAGGGTCGGAACAG
GAGAGCGCACGAGGGAGCTTCCAGGGGTAAACGCCTGGTATCTTTATAGTCCTGTCGGGTTTCGCCACCT
CTGACTTGAGCATCGATTTTTGTGATGCTCGTCAGGGGGGCGGAGCCTATGGAAAAACGCCAGCAACGCA
GAAAGGCCCACCCGAAGGTGAGCCAGGTGATTACATTTGGGCCCTCATCAGAGGTTTTCACCGTCATCAC
CGAAACGCGCGAGGCAGCTGCGGTAAAGCTCATCAGCGTGGTCGTGAAGCGATTCACAGATGTCTGCCTG
TTCATCCGCGTCCAGCTCGTTGAGTTTCTCCAGAAGCGTTAATGTCTGGCTTCTGATAAAGCGGGCCATG
TTAAGGGCGGTTTTTTCCTGTTTGGTCACTTACCAATGCTTAATCAGTGAGGCACCTATCTCAGCGATCT
GTCTATTTCGTTCATCCATAGTTGCCTGACTCCCCGTCGTGTAGATAACTACGATGCGGGAGGGCTTACC
ATCTGGCCCCAGTGCTGCAATGATACCGCGAGACCCACGCTCACCGGCTCCAGATTTATCAGCAATAAAC
CAGCCAGCCGGGAGGGCCGAGCGCAGAAGTGATCCTGCAACTTTATCCGCCTCCATCCAGTCTATTAATT
GTTGCCGGGAAGCTAGAGTAAGTAGTTCGCCAGTTAATAGTTTGCGCAACGTTGTTGCCATTGCTACAGG
CATCGTGGTGTCACGCTCGTCGTTTGGTATGGCTTCATTCAGCTCCGGTTCCCAACGATCAAGGCGAGTT
ACATGATCCCCCATGTTGTGCAAAAAAGCGGTTAGCTCCTTCGGTCCTCCGATCGTTGCCAGAAGTAAGT
TGGCCGCAGTGTTATCACTCATGGTTATGGCAGCACTGCATAATTCTCTTACTGTCATGCCATCCGTGAG
ATGCTTTTCTGTGACTGGTGAGTACTCAACCAAGTCATTCTGAGAATAGTGTATGCGGCGACCGAGTTGC
TCTTGCCCGGCGTCAATACGGGATAATACCGCGCCACATAGCAGAACTTTAAAAGTGCTCATCATTGGAA
AACGTTCTTCGGGGCGTAAACTCTCAAGGATCTTACCGCTGTTGAGATCCAGTTCGATGTAACCCACTCG
TGCACCCAACTGATCTTCAGCATCTTTTACTTTCACCAGCGTTTCTGGGTGAGCAAAAACAGGAAGGCAA
AATGCCGCAAAAAAGGGAATAAGGGCGACACGGAAATGTTGAATACTCATTTTAGCTTCCTTAGCTCCTG
AAAATCTCGATAACTCAAAAAATACGCCCGGTAGTGATCTTATTTCATTATGGTGAAAGTTGGAACCTCT
TACGTGCCGATCAAGTCAAAAGCCTCCGGTCGGAGGCTTTTGACTTTCTGCTATGGAGGTCAGGTATGAT
TTAAATGGTCAGTTAGA
